Addgene plasmid #198883: eGFP Y93H AC editing reporter
Purpose: Express eGFP fluorescence after Y93H correction and mCherry as transfection control
Depositing lab: Reuben Harris. Depositing organization: University of Minnesota. Publication: APOBEC Reporter Systems for Evaluating diNucleotide Editing Levels. Rieffer AE, Chen Y, Salamango DJ, Moraes SN, Harris RS. CRISPR J. 2023 Oct;6(5):430-446. doi: 10.1089/crispr.2023.0027. Epub 2023 Sep 6. PubMed 37672599.
Backbone
  Vector backbone: pLenti-CMV-mCherry-T2A-eGFP-Gly92(GGT)-His93(CAC)-Hygro
  Backbone size w/o insert (bp): 11182
  Vector type: Mammalian Expression, Lentiviral
  Selectable markers: Hygromycin
Growth in bacteria
  Bacterial resistance: Ampicillin, 100 μg/mL
  Growth temperature: 37°C
  Growth strain: NEB Stable
  Copy number: High Copy
Gene/Insert
  Gene/Insert name: enhanced green fluorescent protein (alt name: eGFP)
  Species: Synthetic
  Insert size (bp): 1503
  Mutation: Y93H, Gly92(GGT-to-GGA)
  Promoter: CMV
  Cloning method: Ligation Independent Cloning
  Sequencing primers: 5′ ctggctaccggtatggtgagcaagggcgagg; 3′ CTTGTACTCGAGATCTGCACCGGGCTTGTACAGCTCGTCCATGCC
Terms and licenses: Academic/Nonprofit Terms; Industry Terms: Not Available to Industry
Depositor comments: Also expresses mCherry (with T2A cleavage site)
How to cite: eGFP Y93H AC editing reporter was a gift from Reuben Harris (Addgene plasmid # 198883 ; http://n2t.net/addgene:198883 ; RRID:Addgene_198883)
