[The description below was written by a language model from this plasmid's Addgene catalogue record and pLannotate feature annotations shown in this document.]
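Description:
The eGFP Y93H AC editing reporter is an HIV-1-based lentiviral, mammalian expression plasmid designed to report cytosine base editing as a gain of green fluorescence. It is propagated in E. coli through a high-copy ColE1/pUC-type origin with ampicillin resistance (β-lactamase). Hygromycin resistance provides selection in mammalian cells. The annotated viral elements include LTR sequences flanking the cassette, the Ψ packaging signal with a gag fragment, and tat, env and nef fragments. The env-derived stretch is where a Rev response element would normally lie, although no such element is annotated separately. Together these allow the cassette to be packaged into lentiviral particles and integrated into target cells, or the plasmid can simply be transfected.

The payload is a single CMV enhancer/promoter-driven transcript encoding mCherry, a T2A self-cleaving peptide (stated by the depositor but not separately annotated), and eGFP, followed by an EMCV IRES and the hygromycin phosphotransferase gene. The eGFP carries a Y93H substitution (His codon CAC) that, according to the stated purpose, must be corrected before eGFP fluoresces. A silent change of the preceding Gly92 codon from GGT to GGA places the target cytosine in an AC dinucleotide context. C-to-T editing of that codon restores tyrosine and green fluorescence, while mCherry is expressed constitutively to mark transfected or transduced cells and normalise editing frequency.

The feature table also detects an S. pyogenes Cas9 guide RNA scaffold downstream of HygR, but neither its promoter nor its spacer is annotated, so the record does not establish that a guide is expressed. The construct belongs to a reporter set for comparing APOBEC-based editor activity across dinucleotide contexts. The sequence is labelled a partial NGS result, and several small annotated human and bacterial gene fragments are probably incidental matches.
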