Features (pLannotate 1.2.2; 24 found; start..end, strand, type, name):
    377..634     +  LTR            5' LTR (truncated): truncated 5' long terminal repeat (LTR) from HIV-1
    682..806     +  misc_feature   HIV-1 Ψ: packaging signal of human immunodeficiency virus type 1
    790..1248    +  CDS            HIV-1 gag (fragment): gag protein from human immunodeficiency virus 1; gag
   1292..1507    +  CDS            tat (fragment): TAT_HV1H2 - Experimental evidence at protein level: Swiss-Prot protein existence level 1. Extracellular circulating Tat can be endocytosed by surrounding uninfected cells via the binding to several surface receptors such as CD26, CXCR4, heparan sulfate proteoglycans (HSPG) or LDLR. Neurons are rarely infected, but they internalize Tat via their LDLR. Through its interaction with nuclear HATs, Tat is potentially able to control the acetylation-dependent cellular gene expression. Modulates the expression of many cellular genes involved in cell survival, proliferation or in coding for cytokines o
   1530..2822    +  CDS            env (fragment): ENV_HV1B1 - Experimental evidence at protein level: Swiss-Prot protein existence level 1. [Transmembrane protein gp41]: Acts as a class I viral fusion protein. Under the current model, the protein has at least 3 conformational states: pre-fusion native state, pre-hairpin intermediate state, and post-fusion hairpin state. During fusion of viral and target intracellular membranes, the coiled coil regions (heptad repeats) assume a trimer-of-hairpins structure, positioning the fusion peptide in close proximity to the C-terminal region of the ectodomain. The formation of this structure appears to d
   2844..3201    +  enhancer       CMV enhancer (fragment): human cytomegalovirus immediate early enhancer
   3202..3405    +  promoter       CMV promoter: human cytomegalovirus (CMV) immediate early promoter
   3442..4149    +  CDS            mCherry: mCherry is a basic (constitutively fluorescent) red fluorescent protein published in 2004, derived from Discosoma sp.. It is reported to be a very rapidly-maturing monomer with low acid sensitivity.
   4228..4944    +  CDS            EGFP: EGFP is a basic (constitutively fluorescent) green fluorescent protein published in 1996, derived from Aequorea victoria. It is reported to be a rapidly-maturing weak dimer with moderate acid sensitivity.
   5081..5543    +  misc_feature   IRES: internal ribosome entry site (IRES) of the encephalomyocarditis virus (EMCV)
   5581..6601    +  CDS            HygR (fragment): aminoglycoside phosphotransferase from E. coli; aph(4)-Ia; confers resistance to hygromycin
   6761..6836    +  misc_RNA       gRNA scaffold: guide RNA scaffold for the Streptococcus pyogenes CRISPR/Cas9 system
   6854..7252    +  CDS            nef (fragment): NEF_HV1BR - Experimental evidence at protein level: Swiss-Prot protein existence level 1. Extracellular Nef protein targets CD4(+) T-lymphocytes for apoptosis by interacting with CXCR4 surface receptors (PubMed:14990729). From Human immunodeficiency virus type 1 group M subtype B (isolate BRU/LAI) (HIV-1).
   7377..7557    +  LTR            5' LTR (truncated): truncated 5' long terminal repeat (LTR) from HIV-1
   7731..7811    +  CDS            C8orf44 (fragment): CH044_HUMAN - Experimental evidence at transcript level: Swiss-Prot protein existence level 2. From Homo sapiens (Human).
   8604..8792    +  CDS            EEF1AKMT2 (fragment): EFMT2_HUMAN - Also known as C10orf138, METTL10 From Homo sapiens (Human).
   9131..9185    -  CDS            lacI (fragment): lac repressor; lacI; The lac repressor binds to the lac operator to inhibit transcription in E. coli. This inhibition can be relieved by adding lactose or isopropyl-β-D-thiogalactopyranoside (IPTG).
   9368..9956    -  rep_origin     ori: high-copy-number ColE1/pMB1/pBR322/pUC origin of replication
  10127..10987   -  CDS            AmpR: β-lactamase; bla; confers resistance to ampicillin, carbenicillin, and related antibiotics
  10988..11092   -  promoter       AmpR promoter: bla
  11187..11222   +  CDS            rop (fragment): Rop protein, which maintains plasmids at low copy number; rop
  11324..11423   +  misc_feature   bom (fragment): basis of mobility region from pBR322
  11429..11495   -  CDS            lacZα (fragment): LacZα fragment of β-galactosidase; lacZ fragment
  12673..329     +  CDS            nef (fragment) (across the origin): NEF_HV1A2 - Experimental evidence at protein level: Swiss-Prot protein existence level 1. Extracellular Nef protein targets CD4(+) T-lymphocytes for apoptosis by interacting with CXCR4 surface receptors. From Human immunodeficiency virus type 1 group M subtype B (isolate ARV2/SF2) (HIV-1).
>Addgene plasmid #198883 | eGFP Y93H AC editing reporter | addgene full sequence | sequence record 389859 | Addgene NGS Partial Result
TGGAAGGGCTAATTTGGTCCCAAAAAAGACAAGAGATCCTTGATCTGTGGATCTACCACACACAAGGCTA
CTTCCCTGATTGGCAGAACTACACACCAGGGCCAGGGATCAGATATCCACTGACCTTTGGATGGTGCTTC
AAGTTAGTACCAGTTGAACCAGAGCAAGTAGAAGAGGCCAATGAAGGAGAGAACAACAGCTTGTTACACC
CTATGAGCCAGCATGGGATGGAGGACCCGGAGGGAGAAGTATTAGTGTGGAAGTTTGACAGCCTCCTAGC
ATTTCGTCACATGGCCCGAGAGCTGCATCCGGAGTACTACAAAGACTGCTGACATCGAGCTTTCTACAAG
GGACTTTCCGCTGGGGACTTTCCAGGGAGGTGTGGCCTGGGCGGGACTGGGGAGTGGCGAGCCCTCAGAT
GCTACATATAAGCAGCTGCTTTTTGCCTGTACTGGGTCTCTCTGGTTAGACCAGATCTGAGCCTGGGAGC
TCTCTGGCTAACTAGGGAACCCACTGCTTAAGCCTCAATAAAGCTTGCCTTGAGTGCTCAAAGTAGTGTG
TGCCCGTCTGTTGTGTGACTCTGGTAACTAGAGATCCCTCAGACCCTTTTAGTCAGTGTGGAAAATCTCT
AGCAGTGGCGCCCGAACAGGGACTTGAAAGCGAAAGTAAAGCCAGAGGAGATCTCTCGACGCAGGACTCG
GCTTGCTGAAGCGCGCACGGCAAGAGGCGAGGGGCGGCGACTGGTGAGTACGCCAAAAATTTTGACTAGC
GGAGGCTAGAAGGAGAGAGATGGGTGCGAGAGCGTCGGTATTAAGCGGGGGAGAATTAGATAAATGGGAA
AAAATTCGGTTAAGGCCAGGGGGAAAGAAACAATATAAACTAAAACATATAGTATGGGCAAGCAGGGAGC
TAGAACGATTCGCAGTTAATCCTGGCCTTTTAGAGACATCAGAAGGCTGTAGACAAATACTGGGACAGCT
ACAACCATCCCTTCAGACAGGATCAGAAGAACTTAGATCATTATATAATACAATAGCAGTCCTCTATTGT
GTGCATCAAAGGATAGATGTAAAAGACACCAAGGAAGCCTTAGATAAGATAGAGGAAGAGCAAAACAAAA
GTAAGAAAAAGGCACAGCAAGCAGCAGCTGACACAGGAAACAACAGCCAGGTCAGCCAAAATTACCCTAT
AGTGCAGAACCTCCAGGGGCAAATGGTACATCAGGCCATATCACCTAGAACTTTAAATCGACATAGCAGA
ATAGGCGTTACTCGACAGAGGAGAGCAAGAAATGGAGCCAGTAGATCCTAGACTAGAGCCCTGGAAGCAT
CCAGGAAGTCAGCCTAAAACTGCTTGTACCAATTGCTATTGTAAAAAGTGTTGCTTTCATTGCCAAGTTT
GTTTCATGACAAAAGCCTTAGGCATCTCCTATGGCAGGAAGAAGCGGAGACAGCGACGAAGAGCTCATCA
GAACAGTCAGACTCATCAAGCTTCTCTATCAAAGCAGTAAGTAGTACATGGGCGCGCCCATGTGGCAGGA
AGTAGGAAAAGCAATGTATGCCCCTCCCATCAGTGGACAAATTAGATGTTCATCAAATATTACTGGGCTG
CTATTAACAAGAGATGGTGGTAATAACAACAATGGGTCCGAGATCTTCAGACCTGGAGGAGGCGATATGA
GGGACAATTGGAGAAGTGAATTATATAAATATAAAGTAGTAAAAATTGAACCATTAGGAGTAGCACCCAC
CAAGGCAAAGAGAAGAGTGGTGCAGAGAGAAAAAAGAGCAGTGGGAATAGGAGCTTTGTTCCTTGGGTTC
TTGGGAGCAGCAGGAAGCACTATGGGCGCAGCGTCAATGACGCTGACGGTACAGGCCAGACAATTATTGT
CTGATATAGTGCAGCAGCAGAACAATTTGCTGAGGGCTATTGAGGCGCAACAGCATCTGTTGCAACTCAC
AGTCTGGGGCATCAAACAGCTCCAGGCAAGAATCCTGGCTGTGGAAAGATACCTAAAGGATCAACAGCTC
CTGGGGATTTGGGGTTGCTCTGGAAAACTCATTTGCACCACTGCTGTGCCTTGGAATGCTAGTTGGAGTA
ATAAATCTCTGGAACAGATTTGGAATAACATGACCTGGATGGAGTGGGACAGAGAAATTAACAATTACAC
AAGCTTAATACACTCCTTAATTGAAGAATCGCAAAACCAGCAAGAAAAGAATGAACAAGAATTATTGGAA
TTAGATAAATGGGCAAGTTTGTGGAATTGGTTTAACATAACAAATTGGCTGTGGTATATAAAATTATTCA
TAATGATAGTAGGAGGCTTGGTAGGTTTAAGAATAGTTTTTGCTGTACTTTCTATAGTGAATAGAGTTAG
GCAGGGATATTCACCATTATCGTTTCAGACCCACCTCCCAATCCCGAGGGGACCCGACAGGCCCGAAGGA
ATAGAAGAAGAAGGTGGAGAGAGAGACAGAGACAGATCCATTCGATTAGTGAACGGATCCTTAGCACTTA
TCTGGGACGATCTGCGGAGCCTGTGCCTCTTCAGCTACCACCGCTTGAGAGACTTACTCTTGATTGTAAC
GAGGATTGTGGAACTTCTGGGACGCAGGGGGTGGGAAGCCCTCAAATATTGGTGGAATCTCCTACAATAT
TGGAGTCAGGAGCTAAAGAATAGTGCTGTTAGCTTGCTCAATGCCACAGCCATAGCAGTAGCTGAGGGGA
CAGATAGGGTTATAGAAGTAGTACAAGGAGCTTCTAGAGCTATTCGCCACATACCTAGAAGAATAAGACA
GGGCTTGGAAAGGATTTTGCTATAAGATGGGTGGCGCGGCCGCTTAATAGTAATCAATTACGGGGTCATT
AGTTCATAGCCCATATATGGAGTTCCGCGTTACATAACTTACGGTAAATGGCCCGCCTGGCTGACCGCCC
AACGACCCCCGCCCATTGACGTCAATAATGACGTATGTTCCCATAGTAACGCCAATTGGGACTTTCCATT
GACGTCAATGGGTGGAGTATTTACGGTAAACTGCCCACTTGGCAGTACATCAAGTGTATCATATGCCAAG
TACGCCCCCTATTGACGTCAATGACGGTAAATGGCCCGCCTGGCATTATGCCCAGTACATGACCTTATGG
GACTTTCCTACTTGGCAGTACATCTACGTATTAGTCATCGCTATTACCATGGTGATGCGGTTTTGGCAGT
ACATCAATGGGCGTGGATAGCGGTTTGACTCACGGGGATTTCCAAGTCTCCACCCCATTGACGTCAATGG
GAGTTTGTTTTGGCACCAAAATCAACGGGACTTTCCAAAATGTCGTAACAACTCCGCCCCATTGACGCAA
ATGGGCGGTAGGCGTGTACGGTGGGAGGTCTATATAAGCAGAGCTCGTTTAGTGAACCGTCAGATCCAGC
TGGCTACCGGTATGGTGAGCAAGGGCGAGGAGGATAACATGGCCATCATCAAGGAGTTCATGCGCTTCAA
GGTGCACATGGAGGGCTCCGTGAACGGCCACGAGTTCGAGATCGAGGGCGAGGGCGAGGGCCGCCCCTAC
GAGGGCACCCAGACCGCCAAGCTGAAGGTGACCAAGGGTGGCCCCCTGCCCTTCGCCTGGGACATCCTGT
CCCCTCAGTTCATGTACGGCTCCAAGGCCTACGTGAAGCACCCCGCCGACATCCCCGACTACTTGAAGCT
GTCCTTCCCCGAGGGCTTCAAGTGGGAGCGCGTGATGAACTTCGAGGACGGCGGCGTGGTGACCGTGACC
CAGGACTCCTCCCTGCAGGACGGCGAGTTCATCTACAAGGTGAAGCTGCGCGGCACCAACTTCCCCTCCG
ACGGCCCCGTAATGCAGAAGAAGACCATGGGCTGGGAGGCCTCCTCCGAGCGGATGTACCCCGAGGACGG
CGCCCTGAAGGGCGAGATCAAGCAGAGGCTGAAGCTGAAGGACGGCGGCCACTACGACGCTGAGGTCAAG
ACCACCTACAAGGCCAAGAAGCCCGTGCAGCTGCCCGGCGCCTACAACGTCAACATCAAGTTGGACATCA
CCTCCCACAACGAGGACTACACCATCGTGGAACAGTACGAACGCGCCGAGGGCCGCCACTCCACCGGCGG
CATGGACGAGCTGTACAAGCCCGGTGCAGATCTCGAGTACAAGGAGGGCAGAGGAAGTCTTCTAACATGC
GGTGACGTGGAGGAGAATCCCGGCCCTATGGTCAGTAAAGGTGAAGAACTGTTCACCGGGGTGGTGCCCA
TCCTGGTCGAGCTGGACGGCGACGTAAACGGCCACAAGTTCAGCGTGTCCGGCGAGGGCGAGGGCGATGC
CACCTACGGCAAGCTGACCCTGAAGTTCATCTGCACCACCGGCAAGCTGCCCGTGCCCTGGCCCACCCTC
GTGACCACCCTGACCTACGGCGTGCAGTGCTTCAGCCGCTACCCCGACCACATGAAGCAGCACGACTTCT
TCAAGTCCGCCATGCCCGAAGGACACGTCCAGGAGCGGACCATCTTCTTCAAGGACGACGGCAACTACAA
GACCCGCGCCGAGGTGAAGTTCGAGGGCGACACCCTGGTGAACCGCATCGAGCTGAAGGGCATCGACTTC
AAGGAGGACGGCAACATCCTGGGGCACAAGCTGGAGTACAACTACAACAGCCACAACGTCTATATCATGG
CCGACAAGCAGAAGAACGGCATCAAGGTGAACTTCAAGATCCGCCACAACATCGAGGACGGCAGCGTGCA
GCTCGCCGACCACTACCAGCAGAACACCCCCATCGGCGACGGCCCCGTGCTGCTGCCCGACAACCACTAC
CTGAGCACCCAGTCCGCCCTGAGCAAAGACCCCAACGAGAAGCGCGATCACATGGTCCTGCTGGAGTTCG
TGACCGCCGCCGGGATCACTCTCGGTATGGATGAATTATATAAATAACGTACGCTTAATTAACGGATCCG
GAATTCCGCTCCCCCCCCCCTAACGTTACTGGCCGAAGCCGCTTGGAATAAGGCCGGTGTGCGTTTGTCT
ATATGTTATTTTCCACCATATTGCCGTCTTTTGGCAATGTGAGGGCCCGGAAACCTGGCCCTGTCTTCTT
GACGAGCATTCCTAGGGGTCTTTCCCCTCTCGCCAAAGGAATGCAAGGTCTGTTGAATGTCGTGAAGGAA
GCAGTTCCTCTGGAAGCTTCTTGAAGACAAACAACGTCTGTAGCGACCCTTTGCAGGCAGCGGAACCCCC
CACCTGGCGACAGGTGCCTCTGCGGCCAAAAGCCACGTGTATAAGATACACCTGCAAAGGCGGCACAACC
CCAGTGCCACGTTGTGAGTTGGATAGTTGTGGAAAGAGTCAAATGGCTCTCCTCAAGCGTATTCAACAAG
GGGCTGAAGGATGCCCAGAAGGTACCCCATTGTATGGGATCTGATCTGGGGCCTCGGTGCACATGCTTTA
CATGTGTTTAGTCGAGGTTAAAAAAACGTCTAGGCCCCCCGAACCACGGGGACGTGGTTTTCCTTTGAAA
AACACGATGATAAGCTTGCCACAACCCGTACCAAAGATGGATAGATCCGGAAAGCCTGAACTCACCGCGA
CGTCTGTCGAGAAGTTTCTGATCGAAAAGTTCGACAGCGTCTCCGACCTGATGCAGCTCTCGGAGGGCGA
AGAATCTCGTGCTTTCAGCTTCGATGTAGGAGGGCGTGGATATGTCCTGCGGGTAAATAGCTGCGCCGAT
GGTTTCTACAAAGATCGTTATGTTTATCGGCACTTTGCATCGGCCGCGCTCCCGATTCCGGAAGTGCTTG
ACATTGGGGAATTCAGCGAGAGCCTGACCTATTGCATCTCCCGCCGTGCACAGGGTGTCACGTTGCAAGA
CCTGCCTGAAACCGAACTGCCCGCTGTTCTGCAGCCGGTCGCGGAGGCCATGGATGCGATCGCTGCGGCC
GATCTTAGCCAGACGAGCGGGTTCGGCCCATTCGGACCGCAAGGAATCGGTCAATACACTACATGGCGTG
ATTTCATATGCGCGATTGCTGATCCCCATGTGTATCACTGGCAAACTGTGATGGACGACACCGTCAGTGC
GTCCGTCGCGCAGGCTCTCGATGAGCTGATGCTTTGGGCCGAGGACTGCCCCGAAGTCCGGCACCTCGTG
CACGCGGATTTCGGCTCCAACAATGTCCTGACGGACAATGGCCGCATAACAGCGGTCATTGACTGGAGCG
AGGCGATGTTCGGGGATTCCCAATACGAGGTCGCCAACATCTTCTTCTGGAGGCCGTGGTTGGCTTGTAT
GGAGCAGCAGACGCGCTACTTCGAGCGGAGGCATCCGGAGCTTGCAGGATCGCCGCGGCTCCGGGCGTAT
ATGCTCCGCATTGGTCTTGACCAACTCTATCAGAGCTTGGTTGACGGCAATTTCGATGATGCAGCTTGGG
CGCAGGGTCGATGCGACGCAATCGTCCGATCCGGAGCCGGGACTGTCGGGCGTACACAAATCGCCCGCAG
AAGCGCGGCCGTCTGGACCGATGGCTGTGTAGAAGTACTCGCCGATAGTGGAAACCGACGCCCCAGCACT
CGTCCGAGGGCAAAGGAATAGAGTAGATGCCGACCGAACAAGGCATGCTCTTCAACCTCAATAACGTTAT
ATCCTGATTCACGTAATATTTTTGGGGTAAATTTAGTTCCTGTTCCATTAACTGCGCTAAAAATAATTTT
TAAATCTTTTTTAGCTTCTTGCTCTTTTTTGTACGTCTCTGTTTTAGAGCTAGAAATAGCAAGTTAAAAT
AAGGCTAGTCCGTTATCAACTTGAAAAAGTGGCACCGAGTCGGTGCTTTTTTGAATTCGTTCGGTACCTT
TAAGACCAATGACTTACAAGGCAGCTGTAGATCTTAGCCACTTTTTAAAAGAAAAGGGGGGACTGGAAGG
GCTAATTCACTCCCAAAGAAGACAAGATATCCTTGATCTGTGGATCTACCACACACAAGGCTACTTCCCT
GATTGGCAGAACTACACACCAGGGCCAGGGGTCAGATATCCACTGACCTTTGGATGGTGCTACAAGCTAG
TACCAGTTGAGCCAGATAAGGTAGAAGAGGCCAATAAAGGAGAGAACACCAGCTTGTTACACCCTGTGAG
CCTGCATGGAATGGATGACCCTGAGAGAGAAGTGTTAGAGTGGAGGTTTGACAGCCGCCTAGCATTTCAT
CACGTGGCCCGAGAGCTGCATCCGGAGTACTTCAAGAACTGCTGACATCGAGCTTGCTACAAGGGACTTT
CCGCTGGGGACTTTCCAGGGAGGCGTGGCCTGGGCGGGACTGGGGAGTGGCGAGCCCTCAGATGCTGCAT
ATAAGCAGCTGCTTTTTGCCTGTACTGGGTCTCTCTGGTTAGACCAGATCTGAGCCTGGGAGCTCTCTGG
CTAACTAGGGAACCCACTGCTTAAGCCTCAATAAAGCTTGCCTTGAGTGCTTCAAGTAGTGTGTGCCCGT
CTGTTGTGTGACTCTGGTAACTAGAGATCCCTCAGACCCTTTTAGTCAGTGTGGAAAATCTCTAGCACCC
AGGAGGTAGAGGTTGCAGTGAGCCAAGATCGCGCCACTGCATTCCAGCCTGGGCAAGAAAACAAGACTGT
CTAAAATAATAATAATAAGTTAAGGGTATTAAATATATTTATACATGGAGGTCATAAAAATATATATATT
TGGGCTGGGCGCAGTGGCTCACACCTGCGCCCGGCCCTTTGGGAGGCCGAGGCAGGTGGATCACCTGAGT
TTGGGAGTTCCAGACCAGCCTGACCAACATGGAGAAACCCCTTCTCTGTGTATTTTTAGTAGATTTTATT
TTATGTGTATTTTATTCACAGGTATTTCTGGAAAACTGAAACTGTTTTTCCTCTACTCTGATACCACAAG
AATCATCAGCACAGAGGAAGACTTCTGTGATCAAATGTGGTGGGAGAGGGAGGTTTTCACCAGCACATGA
GCAGTCAGTTCTGCCGCAGACTCGGCGGGTGTCCTTCGGTTCAGTTCCAACACCGCCTGCCTGGAGAGAG
GTCAGACCACAGGGTGAGGGCTCAGTCCCCAAGACATAAACACCCAAGACATAAACACCCAACAGGTCCA
CCCCGCCTGCTGCCCAGGCAGAGCCGATTCACCAAGACGGGAATTAGGATAGAGAAAGAGTAAGTCACAC
AGAGCCGGCTGTGCGGGAGAACGGAGTTCTATTATGACTCAAATCAGTCTCCCCAAGCATTCGGGGATCA
GAGTTTTTAAGGATAACTTAGTGTGTAGGGGGCCAGTGAGTTGGAGATGAAAGCGTAGGGAGTCGAAGGT
GTCCTTTTGCGCCGAGTCAGTTCCTGGGTGGGGGCCACAAGATCGGATGAGCCAGTTTATCAATCCGGGG
GTGCCAGCTGATCCATGGAGTGCAGGGTCTGCAAAATATCTCAAGCACTGATTGATCTTAGGTTTTACAA
TAGTGATGTTACCCCAGGAACAATTTGGGGAAGGTCAGAATCTTGTAGCCTGTAGCTGCATGACTCCTAA
ACCATAATTTCTTTTTTGTTTTTTTTTTTTTATTTTTGAGACAGGGTCTCACTCTGTCACCTAGGCTGGA
GTGCAGTGGTGCAATCACAGCTCACTGCAGCCTCAACGTCGTAAGCTCAAGCGATCCTCCCACCTCAGCC
TGCCTGGTAGCTGAGACTACAAGCGACGCCCCAGTTAATTTTTGTATTTTTGGTAGAGGCAGCGTTTTGC
CGTGTGGCCCTGGCTGGTCTCGAACTCCTGGGCTCAAGTGATCCAGCCTCAGCCTCCCAAAGTGCTGGGA
CAACCGGGGCCAGTCACTGCACCTGGCCCTAAACCATAATTTCTAATCTTTTGGCTAATTTGTTAGTCCT
ACAAAGGCAGTCTAGTCCCCAGGCAAAAAGGGGGTTTGTTTCGGGAAAGGGCTGTTACTGTCTTTGTTTC
AAACTATAAACTAAGTTCCTCCTAAACTTAGTTCGGCCTACACCCAGGAATGAACAAGGAGAGCTTGGAG
GTTAGAAGCACGATGGAATTGGTTAGGTCAGATCTCTTTCACTGTCTGAGTTATAATTTTGCAATGGTGG
TTCAAAGACTGCCCGCTTCTGACACCAGTCGCTGCATTAATGAATCGGCCAACGCGCGGGGAGAGGCGGT
TTGCGTATTGGGCGCTCTTCCGCTTCCTCGCTCACTGACTCGCTGCGCTCGGTCGTTCGGCTGCGGCGAG
CGGTATCAGCTCACTCAAAGGCGGTAATACGGTTATCCACAGAATCAGGGGATAACGCAGGAAAGAACAT
GTGAGCAAAAGGCCAGCAAAAGGCCAGGAACCGTAAAAAGGCCGCGTTGCTGGCGTTTTTCCATAGGCTC
CGCCCCCCTGACGAGCATCACAAAAATCGACGCTCAAGTCAGAGGTGGCGAAACCCGACAGGACTATAAA
GATACCAGGCGTTTCCCCCTGGAAGCTCCCTCGTGCGCTCTCCTGTTCCGACCCTGCCGCTTACCGGATA
CCTGTCCGCCTTTCTCCCTTCGGGAAGCGTGGCGCTTTCTCATAGCTCACGCTGTAGGTATCTCAGTTCG
GTGTAGGTCGTTCGCTCCAAGCTGGGCTGTGTGCACGAACCCCCCGTTCAGCCCGACCGCTGCGCCTTAT
CCGGTAACTATCGTCTTGAGTCCAACCCGGTAAGACACGACTTATCGCCACTGGCAGCAGCCACTGGTAA
CAGGATTAGCAGAGCGAGGTATGTAGGCGGTGCTACAGAGTTCTTGAAGTGGTGGCCTAACTACGGCTAC
ACTAGAAGAACAGTATTTGGTATCTGCGCTCTGCTGAAGCCAGTTACCTTCGGAAAAAGAGTTGGTAGCT
CTTGATCCGGCAAACAAACCACCGCTGGTAGCGGTGGTTTTTTTGTTTGCAAGCAGCAGATTACGCGCAG
AAAAAAAGGATCTCAAGAAGATCCTTTGATCTTTTCTACGGGGTCTGACGCTCAGTGGAACGAAAACTCA
CGTTAAGGGATTTTGGTCATGAGATTATCAAAAAGGATCTTCACCTAGATCCTTTTAAATTAAAAATGAA
GTTTTAAATCAATCTAAAGTATATATGAGTAAACTTGGTCTGACAGTTACCAATGCTTAATCAGTGAGGC
ACCTATCTCAGCGATCTGTCTATTTCGTTCATCCATAGTTGCCTGACTCCCCGTCGTGTAGATAACTACG
ATACGGGAGGGCTTACCATCTGGCCCCAGTGCTGCAATGATACCGCGAGACCCACGCTCACCGGCTCCAG
ATTTATCAGCAATAAACCAGCCAGCCGGAAGGGCCGAGCGCAGAAGTGGTCCTGCAACTTTATCCGCCTC
CATCCAGTCTATTAATTGTTGCCGGGAAGCTAGAGTAAGTAGTTCGCCAGTTAATAGTTTGCGCAACGTT
GTTGCCATTGCTACAGGCATCGTGGTGTCACGCTCGTCGTTTGGTATGGCTTCATTCAGCTCCGGTTCCC
AACGATCAAGGCGAGTTACATGATCCCCCATGTTGTGCAAAAAAGCGGTTAGCTCCTTCGGTCCTCCGAT
CGTTGTCAGAAGTAAGTTGGCCGCAGTGTTATCACTCATGGTTATGGCAGCACTGCATAATTCTCTTACT
GTCATGCCATCCGTAAGATGCTTTTCTGTGACTGGTGAGTACTCAACCAAGTCATTCTGAGAATAGTGTA
TGCGGCGACCGAGTTGCTCTTGCCCGGCGTCAATACGGGATAATACCGCGCCACATAGCAGAACTTTAAA
AGTGCTCATCATTGGAAAACGTTCTTCGGGGCGAAAACTCTCAAGGATCTTACCGCTGTTGAGATCCAGT
TCGATGTAACCCACTCGTGCACCCAACTGATCTTCAGCATCTTTTACTTTCACCAGCGTTTCTGGGTGAG
CAAAAACAGGAAGGCAAAATGCCGCAAAAAAGGGAATAAGGGCGACACGGAAATGTTGAATACTCATACT
CTTCCTTTTTCAATATTATTGAAGCATTTATCAGGGTTATTGTCTCATGAGCGGATACATATTTGAATGT
ATTTAGAAAAATAAACAAATAGGGGTTCCGCGCACATTTCCCCGAAAAGTGCCACCTGACGTCTAAGAAA
CCATTATTATCATGACATTAACCTATAAAAATAGGCGTATCACGAGGCCCTTTCGTCTCGCGCGTTTCGG
TGATGACGGTGAAAACCTCTGACACATGCAGCTCCCGGAGACGGTCACAGCTTGTCTGTAAGCGGATGCC
GGGAGCAGACAAGCCCGTCAGGGCGCGTCAGCGGGTGTTGGCGGGTGTCGGGGCTGGCTTAACTATGCGG
CATCAGAGCAGATTGTACTGAGAGTGCACCATATGCGGTGTGAAATACCGCACAGATGCGTAAGGAGAAA
ATACCGCATCAGGCGCCATTCGCCATTCAGGCTGCGCAACTGTTGGGAAGGGCGATCGGTGCGGGCCTCT
TCGCTATTACGCCAGGGGAGGCAGAGATTGCAGTAAGCTGAGATCGCAGCACTGCACTCCAGCCTGGGCG
ACAGAGTAAGACTCTGTCTCAAAAATAAAATAAATAAATCAATCAGATATTCCAATCTTTTCCTTTATTT
ATTTATTTATTTTCTATTTTGGAAACACAGTCCTTCCTTATTCCAGAATTACACATATATTCTATTTTTC
TTTATATGCTCCAGTTTTTTTTAGACCTTCACCTGAAATGTGTGTATACAAAATCTAGGCCAGTCCAGCA
GAGCCTAAAGGTAAAAAATAAAATAATAAAAAATAAATAAAATCTAGCTCACTCCTTCACATCAAAATGG
AGATACAGCTGTTAGCATTAAATACCAAATAACCCATCTTGTCCTCAATAATTTTAAGCGCCTCTCTCCA
CCACATCTAACTCCTGTCAAAGGCATGTGCCCCTTCCGGGCGCTCTGCTGTGCTGCCAACCAACTGGCAT
GTGGACTCTGCAGGGTCCCTAACTGCCAAGCCCCACAGTGTGCCCTGAGGCTGCCCCTTCCTTCTAGCGG
CTGCCCCCACTCGGCTTTGCTTTCCCTAGTTTCAGTTACTTGCGTTCAGCCAAGGTCTGAAACTAGGTGC
GCACAGAGCGGTAAGACTGCGAGAGAAAGAGACCAGCTTTACAGGGGGTTTATCACAGTGCACCCTGACA
GTCGTCAGCCTCACAGGGGGTTTATCACATTGCACCCTGACAGTCGTCAGCCTCACAGGGGGTTTATCAC
AGTGCACCCTTACAATCATTCCATTTGATTCACAATTTTTTTAGTCTCTACTGTGCCTAACTTGTAAGTT
AAATTTGATCAGAGGTGTGTTCCCAGAGGGGAAAACAGTATATACAGGGTTCAGTACTATCGCATTTCAG
GCCTCCACCTGGGTCTTGGAATGTGTCCCCCGAGGGGTGATGACTACCTCAGTTGGATCTCCACAGGTCA
CAGTGACACAAGATAACCAAGACACCTCCCAAGGCTACCACAATGGGCCGCCCTCCACGTGCACATGGCC
GGAGGAACTGCCATGTCGGAGGTGCAAGCACACCTGCGCATCAGAGTCCTTGGTGTGGAGGGAGGGACCA
GCGCAGCTTCCAGCCATCCACCTGATGAACAGAACCTAGGGAAAGCCCCAGTTCTACTTACACCAGGAAA
GGC
